Addgene plasmid #145905: pAc5.1C-Fluc-CG1856_A
Purpose: Insect Expression of CG1856-3UTR
Depositing lab: Elisa Izaurralde. Depositing organization: Max Planck Institute for Developmental Biology. Publication: Deadenylation is a widespread effect of miRNA regulation. Eulalio A, Huntzinger E, Nishihara T, Rehwinkel J, Fauser M, Izaurralde E. RNA. 2009 Jan . 15(1):21-32. 10.1261/rna.1399509 PubMed 19029310.
Backbone
  Vector backbone: Unknown
  Vector type: Insect Expression
Growth in bacteria
  Bacterial resistance: Ampicillin, 100 μg/mL
  Growth temperature: 37°C
  Growth strain: DH5alpha
  Copy number: Low Copy
Gene/Insert
  Gene/Insert name: CG1856-3UTR
  Species: D. melanogaster (fly)
  Entrez Gene: ttk (a.k.a. Dmel_CG1856, 0037/17, 0250/25, 0438/31, 0702/07, 1049/07, 1119/04, 1184/16, 1209/05, 1209/10, 1260/10, 1281/04, 1325/15, 1372/08, 1396/14, 1418/06, 3540, 5125, 5311, CG11558, CG1856, Dmel\CG1856, E(yan)100D, FTZ-F2, TTK, TTK69, TTK88, TTKA, Tkt69, Tramtrack, Ttk, Ttk69, Ttk69k, Ttk88, anon-EST:Liang-2.9, clone 2.9, ftz-f2, ftzf2/ttk, l(3)02667, l(3)j2A1, l(3)j7B8, osn, oss, ovs, tramtrak, ttk/FTZ-F2, ttk69, ttkp69)
  Cloning method: Unknown
Terms and licenses: Academic/Nonprofit Terms; Industry Terms: Not Available to Industry
Depositor comments: Plasmids from this collection were made available to the research community and donated after the lab closed. Please note that the sequence provided by the depositing laboratory may be theoretical/predicted or based on Sanger sequencing results. There may be discrepancies between sequencing results obtained by Addgene and the depositor sequence. If an Addgene verified sequence is not available, please contact before placing your order to request that our lab fully sequence the plasmid.
How to cite: pAc5.1C-Fluc-CG1856_A was a gift from Elisa Izaurralde (Addgene plasmid # 145905 ; http://n2t.net/addgene:145905 ; RRID:Addgene_145905)
