[The description below was written by a language model from this plasmid's Addgene catalogue record and pLannotate feature annotations shown in this document.]
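Description:
pAc5.1C-Fluc-CG1856_A is an insect-cell expression plasmid of about 8.3 kb that serves as a firefly luciferase 3′UTR reporter. The catalogue lists the backbone as unknown, although the name and annotated parts point to a pAc5.1-type vector. The Drosophila melanogaster actin 5C (Ac5) promoter, a strong constitutive promoter in fly cell lines, sits directly upstream of the firefly luciferase coding sequence. The recorded insert is the 3′UTR of D. melanogaster CG1856, the tramtrack (ttk) gene. This insert is not annotated in the feature table, but an unannotated stretch of roughly 1.7 kb lies between the end of the luciferase ORF and the next detected feature. That position is consistent with the UTR, and probably a polyadenylation signal, being placed downstream of the reporter. The meaning of the "_A" suffix is not stated in the record.

For propagation in E. coli, the plasmid carries a ColE1/pUC-type origin and a β-lactamase gene with its own promoter, which confers ampicillin resistance. The catalogue describes it as low copy even though the origin is annotated as a high-copy type. A partial tetracycline efflux gene fragment is also detected; it is presumably a nonfunctional backbone remnant. No selectable marker for insect cells is annotated, which suggests transient transfection.

In this arrangement luciferase output depends on regulatory elements in the attached ttk 3′UTR. The associated study concerns miRNA-mediated regulation and deadenylation, so the plasmid fits use in Drosophila cells to monitor miRNA-dependent silencing and mRNA decay of this target. The depositor sequence may be theoretical or only partly verified.
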