Features (pLannotate 1.2.2; 6 found; start..end, strand, type, name):
     56..2568    +  promoter       Ac5 promoter: Drosophila melanogaster actin 5C promoter
   2594..4243    +  CDS            luciferase: firefly luciferase; luc
   5948..6418    +  CDS            TcR (fragment): tetracycline efflux protein; tet; confers resistance to tetracycline
   6462..7050    -  rep_origin     ori: high-copy-number ColE1/pMB1/pBR322/pUC origin of replication
   7221..8081    -  CDS            AmpR: β-lactamase; bla; confers resistance to ampicillin, carbenicillin, and related antibiotics
   8082..8186    -  promoter       AmpR promoter: bla
>Addgene plasmid #145905 | pAc5.1C-Fluc-CG1856_A | depositor full sequence | sequence record 288350 | Full Sequence
CTTCAAGGAATTAATTCTATATTCTAAAAACACAAATGATACTTCTAAAAAAAATCATGAATGGCATCAA
CTCTGAATCAAATCTTTGCAGATGCACCTACTTCTCATTTCCACTGTCACATCATTTTTCCAGATCTCGC
TGCCTGTTATGTGGCCCACAAACCAAGACACGTTTTATGGCCATTAAAGCTGGCTGATCGTCGCCAAACA
CCAAATACATATCAATATGTACATTCGAGAAAGAAGCGATCAAAGAAGCGTCTTCGGGCGAGTAGGAGAA
TGCGGAGGAGAAGGAGAACGAGCTGATCTAGTATCTCTCCACAATCCAATGCCAACTGACCAACTGGCCA
TATTCGGAGCAATTTGAAGCCAATTTCCATCGCCTGGCGATCGCTCCATTCTTGGCTATATGTTTTTCAC
CGTTCCCGGGGCCATTTTCAAAGACTCGTCGGTAAGATAAGATTGTGTCACTCGCTGTCTCTCTTCATTT
GTCGAAGAATGCTGAGGAATTTCGCGATGACGTCGGCGAGTATTTTGAAGAATGAGAATAATTTGTATTT
ATACGAAAATCAGTTAGTGGAATTTTCTACAAAAACATGTTATCTATAGATAATTTTGTTGCAAAATATG
TTGACTATGACAAAGATTGTATGTATATACCTTTAATGTATTCTCATTTTCTTATGTATTTATAATGGCA
ATGATGATACTGATGATATTTTAAGATGATGCCAGACCACAGGCTGATTTCTGCGTCTTTTGCCGAACGC
AGTGCATGTGCGGTTGTTGTTTTTTGGAATAGTTTCAATTTTCGGACTGTCCGCTTTGATTTCAGTTTCT
TGGCTTATTCAAAAAGCAAAGTAAAGCCAAAAAAGCGAGATGGCAATACCAAATGCGGCAAAACGGTAGT
GGAAGGAAAGGGGTGCGGGGCAGCGGAAGGAAGGGTGGGGCGGGGCGTGGCGGGGTCTGTGGCTGGGCGC
GACGTCACCGACGTTGGAGCCACTCCTTTGACCATGTGTGCGTGTGTGTATTATTCGTGTCTCGCCACTC
GCCGGTTGTTTTTTTCTTTTTATCTCGCTCTCTCTAGCGCCATCTCGTACGCATGCTCAACGCACCGCAT
GTTGCCGTGTCCTTTATGCGTCATTTTGGCTCGAAATAGGCAATTATTTAAACAAAGATTAGTCAACGAA
AACGCTAAAATAAATAAGTCTACAATATGGTTACTTATTGCCATGTGTGTGCAGCCAACGATAGCAACAA
AAGCAACAACACAGTGGCTTTCCCTCTTTCACTTTTTGTTTGCAAGCGCGTGCGAGCAAGACGGCACGAC
CGGCAAACGCAATTACGCTGACAAAGAGCAGACGAAGTTTTGGCCGAAAAACATCAAGGCGCCTGATACG
AATGCATTTGCAATAACAATTGCGATATTTAATATTGTTTATGAAGCTGTTTGACTTCAAAACACACAAA
AAAAAAAATAAAACAAATTATTTGAAAGAGAATTAGGAATCGGACAGCTTATCGTTACGGGCTAACAGCA
CACCGAGACGAAATAGCTTACCTGACGTCACAGCCTCTGGAAGAACTGCCGCCAAGCAGAGAGAGAGAGA
AAAAGAGGGAGAGCAGCTTAGACCGCATGTGCTTGTGTGTGAGGCGTCTCTCTCTTCGTCTCCTGTTTGC
GCAAACGCATAGACTGCACTGAGAAAATCGATTACCTATTTTTTATGAATGAATATTTGCACTATTACTA
TTCAAAACTATTAAGATAGCAATCACATTCAATAGCCAAATACTATACCACCTGAGCGATGCAACGAAAT
GATCAATTTGAGCAAAAATGCTGCATATTTAGGACGGCATCATTATAGAAATGCTTCTTGCTGTGTACTT
TTCTCTCGTCTGGCAGCTGTTTCGCCGTTATTGTTAAAACCGGCTTAAGTTAGGTGTGTTTTCTACGACT
AGTGATGCCCCTACTAGAAGATGTGTGTTGCACAAATGTCCCTGAATAACCAATTTGAAGTGCAGATAGC
AGTAAACGTAAGCTAATATGAATATTATTTAACTGTAATGTTTTAATATCGCTGGACATTACTAATAAAC
CCACTATAAACACATGTACATATGTATGTTTTGGCATACAATGAGTAGTTGGGGAAAAAATGTGTAAAAG
CACCGTGACCATCACAGCATAAAGATAACCAGCTGAAGTATCGAATATGAGTAACCCCCAAATTGAATCA
CATGCCGCAACTGATAGGACCCATGGAAGTACACTCTTCATGGCGATATACAAGACACACACAAGCACGA
ACACCCAGTTGCGGAGGAAATTCTCCGTAAATGAAAACCCAATCGGCGAACAATTCATACCCATATATGG
TAAAAGTTTTGAACGCGACTTGAGAGCGGAGAGCATTGCGGCTGATAAGGTTTTAGCGCTAAGCGGGCTT
TATAAAACGGGCTGCGGGACCAGTTTTCATATCACTACCGTTTGAGTTCTTGTGCTGTGTGGATACTCCT
CCCGACACAAAGCCGCTCCATCAGCCAGCAGTCGTCTAATCCAGAGACCCCGGATCGGGGTACCAACATG
GCCGAAGACGCCAAAAACATAAAGAAAGGCCCGGCACCATTCTATCCACTAGAGGATGGAACCGCTGGAG
AGCAACTGCATAAGGCTATGAAGAGATACGCCCTGGTTCCTGGAACAATTGCTTTTACAGATGCACATAT
CGAGGTGAACATCACGTACGCGGAATACTTCGAAATGTCCGTTCGGTTGGCAGAAGCTATGAAACGATAT
GGGCTGAATACAAATCACAGAATCGTCGTATGCAGTGAAAACTCTCTTCAATTCTTTATGCCGGTGTTGG
GCGCGTTATTTATCGGAGTTGCAGTTGCGCCCGCGAACGACATTTATAATGAACGTGAATTGCTCAACAG
TATGAACATTTCGCAGCCTACCGTAGTGTTTGTTTCCAAAAAGGGGTTGCAAAAAATTTTGAACGTGCAA
AAAAAATTACCAATAATCCAGAAAATTATTATCATGGATTCTAAAACGGATTACCAGGGATTTCAGTCGA
TGTACACGTTCGTCACATCTCATCTACCTCCCGGTTTTAATGAATACGATTTTGTACCAGAGTCCTTTGA
TCGTGACAAAACAATTGCACTGATAATGAACTCCTCTGGATCTACTGGGTTACCTAAGGGTGTGGCCCTT
CCGCATAGAACTGCCTGCGTCAGATTCTCGCATGCCAGAGATCCTATTTTTGGCAATCAAATCATTCCGG
ATACTGCGATTTTAAGTGTTGTTCCATTCCATCACGGTTTTGGAATGTTTACTACACTCGGATATTTGAT
ATGTGGATTTCGAGTCGTCTTAATGTATAGATTTGAAGAAGAGCTGTTTTTACGATCCCTTCAGGATTAC
AAAATTCAAAGTGCGTTGCTAGTACCAACCCTATTTTCATTCTTCGCCAAAAGCACTCTGATTGACAAAT
ACGATTTATCTAATTTACACGAAATTGCTTCTGGGGGCGCACCTCTTTCGAAAGAAGTCGGGGAAGCGGT
TGCAAAACGCTTCCATCTTCCAGGGATACGACAAGGATATGGGCTCACTGAGACTACATCAGCTATTCTG
ATTACACCCGAGGGGGATGATAAACCGGGCGCGGTCGGTAAAGTTGTTCCATTTTTTGAAGCGAAGGTTG
TGGATCTGGATACCGGGAAAACGCTGGGCGTTAATCAGAGAGGCGAATTATGTGTCAGAGGACCTATGAT
TATGTCCGGTTATGTAAACAATCCGGAAGCGACCAACGCCTTGATTGACAAGGATGGATGGCTACATTCT
GGAGACATAGCTTACTGGGACGAAGACGAACACTTCTTCATAGTTGACCGCTTGAAGTCTTTAATTAAAT
ACAAAGGGTATCAGGTGGCCCCCGCTGAATTGGAATCGATATTGTTACAACACCCCAACATCTTCGACGC
GGGCGTGGCAGGTCTTCCCGACGATGACGCCGGTGAACTTCCCGCCGCCGTTGTTGTTTTGGAGCACGGA
AAGACGATGACGGAAAAAGAGATCGTGGATTACGTCGCCAGTCAAGTAACAACCGCGAAAAAGTTGCGCG
GAGGAGTTGTGTTTGTGGACGAAGTACCGAAAGGTCTTACCGGAAAACTCGACGCAAGAAAAATCAGAGA
GATCCTCATAAAGGCCAAGAAGGGCGGAAAGTCCAAATTGTAAGAATTCGTCTCTGGGCACCTCACACCA
AGCCCAAAAAAGCACACACTCAAAGAAATAGTGAGGTTGAGGCACTCGCGAACGATTGGAGGAAGCATGT
TGCAGCGCCAGGCGCTCTTCGGGATTTAGTTGTTGTTGGGGAGGGGAGTTAAAGTAAACTTTTTGTTGAT
TTTGTTTTTAGTTTTTTACTTGGCTTCGATGGAGCTGCAGAAATCTCCAAGCCAGCAGACGTTTTTATGT
TGTGCAATTTACCTTTTCAGTTACAATTACACTTATTTTCTAAACCCCCTTTCAAAGACCCGATCAGAAC
GGAAAGCTAATCTAATCCTAGCAACTACCCTTAAGATTTACGATTATTATTTATCCCCGATCGCCGACAA
CGTGTCGATCGTTTTTTATTAGCGCGTAGTCAAAGACCGAAAATCAAGTAGTTGCTTTGGCTGACACTTT
ACAAACCCATCCACTAGGGGTTGCCTTTTTATTGGACACCAGAGCGGCCTTATATGCGAAGTGTATCCGG
GCAAGAGTTACACTAAAAACCGAAACTAAACCTGCACTTTTAGATAATTAAACTATATATACACGCGGAT
ATGTTATACATAATGATATAAATAATATATATAAACATTGAATGGTATGTCTAGCTGTAGTTCTATTAAT
TAATTTATCAATATCACTATGTTCGATATGCTAATGTTAATTCTATAAAATTATTACAAGCCGAAATCTG
AAAACAGAAGCAGGATAATCAATGTAATGTTAATCTTGCGAGAGGGAGCGCAGATCTACCTTGTTGCCTT
CAAATGAAGCTAGTTAAAAGTTAATCCCGGGTCTGGGTCAAGGTCGTTGGGCACCCAGCACCACACCCAG
AATACCCAGCACGTCCACACCCTCAAAAACCAACCCGGTCACCGGTCACCCACACCGTTCCCCGTAACAT
CCGAGACCCGGCGAAAGATTGAAAATGTTTCGTCGGGATCGTTGATAAAGTGTAACTACAGATAGTAACA
GCAACCATAGTTGTAATGATATAACGCTAATATTAATGAGCATAAAGTAAACCTAATTTATCTATCAAAC
GATTTATGTTGTATATCGGAGGCTTAAATTATCGCCAAAGAAAATGAAAATCAAAAACAAAAACAAAAGC
AAAAGCAAAACAAAATGCAGTTGAAATCCAACAGTAACAACAGAGCAGTCGCAGCAGACCACAAAATATT
GTTGTTAATGCGAAACGATCTCCAAACAAAATAAAGAACTTGAAAAGTAGACAACAAGTAATTCCTCAGT
CAAGTAAAACGTTCAAATTTGTTGCAATTCGAGAACTAAGAGAAAACTACGAAAAAGATTCAGAAAATTA
CAACTGCAAAAAACGTACAGAAAACCAATTGAAACAAAATTAAGCGCAATCAAATAATAAACAAGCTGCG
TACGCTAACTTATTAAATAATTTTGTTTTTAATTCTTTATTTAGTGGTAGCTAGTGCAATTTAGTTAGTA
AGCCGCCGTCTCCCAAACACCGACTAACCAATATCGCAAATATATATTTCCACCCAATCGAACCAATCTT
CCAAACATCTCTTTTGGCGTTAATTTTAAACAATCAATCAAACAGGTCATGCATATTTATTTGTATGTGT
TTGTTTGTACTATATTTTACTTTATTTTTAGTCTACTTTTTTATATGAATACATTTACATATATTTTGTC
GACCGATGCCCTTGAGAGCCTTCAACCCAGTCAGCTCCTTCCGGTGGGCGCGGGGCATGACTATCGTCGC
CGCACTTATGACTGTCTTCTTTATCATGCAACTCGTAGGACAGGTGCCGGCAGCGCTCTGGGTCATTTTC
GGCGAGGACCGCTTTCGCTGGAGCGCGACGATGATCGGCCTGTCGCTTGCGGTATTCGGAATCTTGCACG
CCCTCGCTCAAGCCTTCGTCACTGGTCCCGCCACCAAACGTTTCGGCGAGAAGCAGGCCATTATCGCCGG
CATGGCGGCCGACGCGCTGGGCTACGTCTTGCTGGCGTTCGCGACGCGAGGCTGGATGGCCTTCCCCATT
ATGATTCTTCTCGCTTCCGGCGGCATCGGGATGCCCGCGTTGCAGGCCATGCTGTCCAGGCAGGTAGATG
ACGACCATCAGGGACAGCTTCAAGGATCGCTCGCGGCTCTTACCAGCCAGCAAAAGGCCAGGAACCGTAA
AAAGGCCGCGTTGCTGGCGTTTTTCCATAGGCTCCGCCCCCCTGACGAGCATCACAAAAATCGACGCTCA
AGTCAGAGGTGGCGAAACCCGACAGGACTATAAAGATACCAGGCGTTTCCCCCTGGAAGCTCCCTCGTGC
GCTCTCCTGTTCCGACCCTGCCGCTTACCGGATACCTGTCCGCCTTTCTCCCTTCGGGAAGCGTGGCGCT
TTCTCAATGCTCACGCTGTAGGTATCTCAGTTCGGTGTAGGTCGTTCGCTCCAAGCTGGGCTGTGTGCAC
GAACCCCCCGTTCAGCCCGACCGCTGCGCCTTATCCGGTAACTATCGTCTTGAGTCCAACCCGGTAAGAC
ACGACTTATCGCCACTGGCAGCAGCCACTGGTAACAGGATTAGCAGAGCGAGGTATGTAGGCGGTGCTAC
AGAGTTCTTGAAGTGGTGGCCTAACTACGGCTACACTAGAAGGACAGTATTTGGTATCTGCGCTCTGCTG
AAGCCAGTTACCTTCGGAAAAAGAGTTGGTAGCTCTTGATCCGGCAAACAAACCACCGCTGGTAGCGGTG
GTTTTTTTGTTTGCAAGCAGCAGATTACGCGCAGAAAAAAAGGATCTCAAGAAGATCCTTTGATCTTTTC
TACGGGGTCTGACGCTCAGTGGAACGAAAACTCACGTTAAGGGATTTTGGTCATGAGATTATCAAAAAGG
ATCTTCACCTAGATCCTTTTAAATTAAAAATGAAGTTTTAAATCAATCTAAAGTATATATGAGTAAACTT
GGTCTGACAGTTACCAATGCTTAATCAGTGAGGCACCTATCTCAGCGATCTGTCTATTTCGTTCATCCAT
AGTTGCCTGACTCCCCGTCGTGTAGATAACTACGATACGGGAGGGCTTACCATCTGGCCCCAGTGCTGCA
ATGATACCGCGAGACCCACGCTCACCGGCTCCAGATTTATCAGCAATAAACCAGCCAGCCGGAAGGGCCG
AGCGCAGAAGTGGTCCTGCAACTTTATCCGCCTCCATCCAGTCTATTAATTGTTGCCGGGAAGCTAGAGT
AAGTAGTTCGCCAGTTAATAGTTTGCGCAACGTTGTTGCCATTGCTGCAGGCATCGTGGTGTCACGCTCG
TCGTTTGGTATGGCTTCATTCAGCTCCGGTTCCCAACGATCAAGGCGAGTTACATGATCCCCCATGTTGT
GCAAAAAAGCGGTTAGCTCCTTCGGTCCTCCGATCGTTGTCAGAAGTAAGTTGGCCGCAGTGTTATCACT
CATGGTTATGGCAGCACTGCATAATTCTCTTACTGTCATGCCATCCGTAAGATGCTTTTCTGTGACTGGT
GAGTACTCAACCAAGTCATTCTGAGAATAGTGTATGCGGCGACCGAGTTGCTCTTGCCCGGCGTCAACAC
GGGATAATACCGCGCCACATAGCAGAACTTTAAAAGTGCTCATCATTGGAAAACGTTCTTCGGGGCGAAA
ACTCTCAAGGATCTTACCGCTGTTGAGATCCAGTTCGATGTAACCCACTCGTGCACCCAACTGATCTTCA
GCATCTTTTACTTTCACCAGCGTTTCTGGGTGAGCAAAAACAGGAAGGCAAAATGCCGCAAAAAAGGGAA
TAAGGGCGACACGGAAATGTTGAATACTCATACTCTTCCTTTTTCAATATTATTGAAGCATTTATCAGGG
TTATTGTCTCATGAGCGGATACATATTTGAATGTATTTAGAAAAATAAACAAATAGGGGTTCCGCGCACA
TTTCCCCGAAAAGTGCCACCTGACGTCTAAGAAACCATTATTATCATGACATTAACCTATAAAAATAGGC
GTATCACGAGCCCTTTCGT
